Addgene plasmid #226163: (attB) tdMCP-tagged BRaf with MS2-circRNA
Purpose: Used to integrate 3xFlag-tdMCP-BRaf and MS2-circRNA barcodes into RNA-Protein Landing Pad cell lines
Depositing lab: Dustin Maly. Depositing organization: University of Washington. Publication: Multiplexed profiling of intracellular protein abundance, activity, interactions and druggability with LABEL-seq. Simon JJ, Fowler DM, Maly DJ. Nat Methods. 2024 Nov;21(11):2094-2106. doi: 10.1038/s41592-024-02456-7. Epub 2024 Oct 21. PubMed 39433876.
Backbone
  Vector backbone: Custom attB
  Total vector size (bp): 8642
  Vector type: Mammalian Expression ; Bxb1 attB, no promoter
  Selectable markers: Puromycin
Growth in bacteria
  Bacterial resistance: Ampicillin, 100 μg/mL
  Growth temperature: 37°C
  Growth strain: DH5alpha
  Copy number: High Copy
Gene/Insert 1
  Gene/Insert name: 3xFlag-tdMCP-BRaf (alt name: BRaf)
  Species: H. sapiens (human)
  Insert size (bp): 3123
  Entrez Gene: BRAF (a.k.a. B-RAF1, B-raf, BRAF-1, BRAF1, NS7, RAFB1)
  Tag / fusion protein: 3xFlag-tdMCP (N terminal on insert)
Gene/Insert 2
  Gene/Insert name: IRES-mCherry-P2A-PuroR
Gene/Insert 3
  Gene/Insert name: MS2-circRNA barcode
  Species: Synthetic
Terms and licenses: Academic/Nonprofit Terms; Industry Terms: Not Available to Industry
How to cite: (attB) tdMCP-tagged BRaf with MS2-circRNA was a gift from Dustin Maly (Addgene plasmid # 226163 ; http://n2t.net/addgene:226163 ; RRID:Addgene_226163)
