[The description below was written by a language model from this plasmid's Addgene catalogue record and pLannotate feature annotations shown in this document.]
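Description:
(attB) tdMCP-tagged BRaf with MS2-circRNA is an 8,642 bp promoterless mammalian donor plasmid built on a custom Bxb1 attB backbone. It is designed for recombinase-mediated integration into "RNA-Protein Landing Pad" cell lines rather than for episomal expression. In bacteria it is maintained through a high-copy ColE1/pUC-type origin with ampicillin resistance. The backbone also carries an f1 origin and pBluescript-like remnants (T7 and T3 promoters, lac promoter/operator, lacZα fragments). The attB site itself is not picked up in the generated feature table, although the catalogue record names it.

The main payload is a single open reading frame encoding human BRAF fused at its N terminus to a 3xFLAG epitope and a tandem-dimer MS2 coat protein (tdMCP). The annotation software labels the two coat-protein copies as GA- and MS2-phage capsid fragments. Downstream, an EMCV IRES drives mCherry-P2A-PuroR, followed by an SV40 polyadenylation signal. Because the plasmid has no promoter of its own, expression presumably depends on a promoter supplied by the landing pad after integration. Correctly recombined cells should therefore become red fluorescent and puromycin resistant.

The third element is a synthetic MS2-circRNA barcode. A reverse-strand twister ribozyme fragment annotated upstream of the coding region is consistent with a ribozyme-processed circular RNA cassette, but the record does not state what promoter drives it. The MS2 hairpins allow the barcode RNA to be bound by the tdMCP-tagged kinase, physically linking each protein to an identifying, sequenceable RNA. According to the associated publication title, this supports multiplexed profiling of intracellular protein abundance, activity, interactions and druggability (LABEL-seq).
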