Features (pLannotate 1.2.2; 21 found; start..end, strand, type, name):
     39..57      +  promoter       T7 promoter: promoter for bacteriophage T7 RNA polymerase
    346..412     -  ncRNA          twister-P3 (fragment): Accession: RF03154 - type-P3 twister ribozyme
    564..580     +  CDS            3xFLAG (fragment): three tandem FLAG® epitope tags
    624..956     +  CDS            CAPSD_BPGA (fragment): Experimental evidence at protein level: Swiss-Prot protein existence level 1. Acts as a translational repressor of viral replicase synthesis late in infection. This latter function is the result of capsid protein interaction with an RNA hairpin which contains the replicase ribosome-binding site. From Enterobacteria phage GA (Bacteriophage GA).
    957..1307    +  CDS            CAPSD_BPMS2 (fragment): Experimental evidence at protein level: Swiss-Prot protein existence level 1. Acts as a translational repressor of viral replicase synthesis late in infection. This latter function is the result of capsid protein interaction with an RNA hairpin which contains the replicase ribosome-binding site. From Escherichia phage MS2 (Bacteriophage MS2).
   1371..3635    +  CDS            BRAF: BRAF_HUMAN - Also known as BRAF1, RAFB1. Experimental evidence at protein level: Swiss-Prot protein existence level 1. Protein kinase involved in the transduction of mitogenic signals from the cell membrane to the nucleus (Probable). Phosphorylates MAP2K1, and thereby activates the MAP kinase signal transduction pathway (PubMed:21441910, PubMed:29433126). May play a role in the postsynaptic responses of hippocampal neurons (PubMed:1508179). From Homo sapiens (Human).
   3815..4277    +  misc_feature   IRES: internal ribosome entry site (IRES) of the encephalomyocarditis virus (EMCV)
   4291..4980    +  CDS            mCherry: mCherry is a basic (constitutively fluorescent) red fluorescent protein published in 2004, derived from Discosoma sp.. It is reported to be a very rapidly-maturing monomer with low acid sensitivity.
   5044..5628    +  CDS            pac: PUAC_STRAD - Protein predicted: Swiss-Prot protein existence level 4. Detoxification of puromycin. From Streptomyces alboniger.
   5635..5718    +  CDS            large T antigen (fragment): large T antigen from SV40 (simian virus 40)
   5740..5861    +  polyA_signal   SV40 poly(A) signal: SV40 polyadenylation signal
   5870..5888    -  promoter       T3 promoter: promoter for bacteriophage T3 RNA polymerase
   5933..5949    -  protein_bind   lac operator: The lac repressor binds to the lac operator to inhibit transcription in E. coli. This inhibition can be relieved by adding lactose or isopropyl-β-D-thiogalactopyranoside (IPTG). lac repressor encoded by lacI
   5957..5987    -  promoter       lac promoter: promoter for the E. coli lac operon
   6002..6023    -  protein_bind   CAP binding site: CAP binding activates transcription in the presence of cAMP. E. coli catabolite activator protein
   6036..6128    -  CDS            lacI (fragment): lac repressor; lacI; The lac repressor binds to the lac operator to inhibit transcription in E. coli. This inhibition can be relieved by adding lactose or isopropyl-β-D-thiogalactopyranoside (IPTG).
   6311..6899    -  rep_origin     ori: high-copy-number ColE1/pMB1/pBR322/pUC origin of replication
   7070..7930    -  CDS            AmpR: β-lactamase; bla; confers resistance to ampicillin, carbenicillin, and related antibiotics
   7931..8035    -  promoter       AmpR promoter: bla
   8088..8516    -  rep_origin     f1 ori (sequence partly withheld): f1 bacteriophage origin of replication; arrow indicates direction of (+) strand synthesis
   8521..36      -  CDS            lacZα (fragment) (across the origin): LacZα fragment of β-galactosidase; lacZ fragment
>Addgene plasmid #226163 | (attB) tdMCP-tagged BRaf with MS2-circRNA | addgene full sequence | sequence record 483090 | Addgene NGS Result
CCCAGTCACGACGTTGTAAAACGACGGCCAGTGAATTGTAATACGACTCACTATAGGGCGAATTGGGTAC
CGGGCCCCCCCGCATGCACTAGTAAAAAAAGCGGACCGAAGTCCGCTCTAGAGCGTGGACTGTACCCTCC
ACTTTTATCCGGGCTTGGGACCGGCATTGGCAGTGTTCTACAGTCCACGCCGACCGCGGCCACGGCTCTG
ATGCGTCTGGATTACGACTCGTCGTCACTAGATGTACATATTTTTGAATTCGCGTGTACAACGTCCGGAG
CCCACACTCTACTCGACACGTACCCTGATGGTGTACGTGGACCCGACCGTCTCCGGACGTGCGGCCGCAC
TCGGCATCGTTAGGCGGTTTCCCGCCCCCTCCCATTTTATCCGGGCTTGGGACCGGCGAGTGCGGCCCGT
CGACCCGGCTTGTCGACGACGGCGGTCTCCGTCGTCAGGATCATCCGCCGCGGCTTGAGCGGACTCTAGC
GTTTAAACTTAAGCTTGCCGCCACCATGGATTATAAAGATCACGACGGTGACTATAAGGATCACGATATT
GACTACAAGGATGACGACGACAAAGGTTCAGGAAGCGGTTCTGGAGCCTCCAATTTTACTCAGTTCGTCT
TGGTGGATAACGGCGGTACGGGGGACGTTACGGTCGCTCCCTCCAATTTTGCCAACGGAATAGCCGAGTG
GATTTCCAGTAATTCCAGGTCACAAGCGTATAAAGTAACGTGTTCCGTCAGACAAAGCTCCGCCCAAAAT
CGAAAGTATACCATCAAAGTAGAAGTTCCAAAGGGTGCGTGGAGATCTTATCTGAACATGGAACTCACTA
TTCCCATCTTCGCCACCAACTCCGACTGTGAACTTATCGTTAAGGCAATGCAAGGTCTGCTGAAAGATGG
AAACCCTATCCCTAGCGCCATCGCCGCAAACTCCGGCATCTATGCCATGGCTTCAAACTTCACCCAGTTT
GTGCTTGTAGACAATGGTGGCACGGGCGACGTGACAGTGGCACCTTCCAACTTTGCTAACGGCATTGCAG
AATGGATTAGTTCTAATTCCCGCTCCCAGGCTTATAAAGTTACGTGTAGTGTTCGCCAGTCAAGCGCACA
AAACCGAAAGTACACCATAAAGGTTGAAGTCCCCAAGGGAGCCTGGCGATCATACCTTAACATGGAGCTT
ACTATTCCGATCTTCGCTACCAATTCAGATTGTGAATTGATTGTCAAAGCTATGCAAGGCCTGCTCAAGG
ATGGTAACCCGATACCTAGCGCTATCGCCGCCAATTCAGGCATTTATGGCAGTGGAGGTTCCGGATCCGG
ATCTGGTGGCGCTGCGCTGAGCGGTGGAGGTGGAGGCGGTGCAGAACCCGGGCAAGCATTGTTCAATGGG
GATATGGAACCTGAAGCTGGCGCAGGAGCCGGAGCCGCGGCCTCTTCGGCTGCCGATCCTGCTATTCCTG
AGGAGGTGTGGAACATCAAACAGATGATTAAACTGACGCAAGAGCATATTGAAGCCCTGCTTGATAAGTT
CGGGGGCGAGCATAACCCCCCCAGCATTTATCTGGAGGCATATGAGGAATATACGTCTAAACTCGACGCC
CTTCAACAGCGGGAACAGCAGCTCCTTGAAAGCCTGGGCAATGGGACGGATTTCTCAGTTAGTTCCAGTG
CCAGTATGGATACAGTGACCTCATCATCCAGTTCCTCCCTGTCTGTCCTGCCTTCTTCTCTCTCTGTTTT
CCAAAACCCGACTGATGTAGCAAGGTCTAATCCTAAAAGCCCACAAAAGCCGATTGTTCGGGTATTCCTG
CCAAACAAACAAAGAACAGTTGTCCCAGCGCGATGCGGCGTCACTGTTCGAGATAGTCTCAAAAAAGCAC
TGATGATGCGGGGATTGATTCCCGAATGCTGCGCAGTTTACCGGATTCAGGATGGGGAGAAAAAACCAAT
AGGTTGGGACACGGATATAAGTTGGCTTACAGGGGAGGAGCTTCACGTTGAGGTTCTGGAGAATGTTCCC
TTGACAACACATAATTTTGTCAGAAAGACGTTCTTCACTTTGGCTTTCTGTGACTTTTGTAGAAAGCTGC
TCTTCCAGGGCTTTCGATGTCAGACCTGCGGGTATAAATTCCACCAGCGGTGCTCCACAGAGGTACCTTT
GATGTGTGTCAACTATGATCAACTTGACCTTCTTTTCGTCAGTAAGTTCTTTGAACACCATCCGATCCCT
CAGGAGGAAGCCTCCCTTGCCGAGACTGCCTTGACCAGTGGCTCCTCTCCTTCTGCACCTGCATCCGACA
GTATAGGCCCGCAAATATTGACCTCACCGAGCCCCAGTAAATCTATTCCGATCCCGCAGCCCTTTCGCCC
TGCGGACGAAGATCATAGGAATCAGTTTGGACAGCGCGACAGATCCTCCAGTGCGCCGAACGTACACATA
AATACAATTGAACCTGTTAATATAGACGATTTGATTCGCGACCAAGGGTTTAGGGGTGACGGAGGGTCAA
CCACCGGTTTGTCTGCTACTCCACCAGCTTCTCTGCCAGGGTCTCTCACAAATGTTAAAGCATTGCAAAA
ATCCCCTGGACCTCAACGAGAAAGGAAGAGCAGCTCATCTAGCGAGGACCGCAACAGAATGAAGACTCTC
GGTAGAAGAGACTCGAGTGACGACTGGGAAATACCAGACGGTCAAATCACGGTCGGTCAGCGGATCGGAT
CAGGCTCCTTCGGGACTGTATATAAAGGTAAATGGCACGGCGACGTTGCGGTCAAAATGCTGAACGTTAC
AGCACCAACCCCCCAACAGCTTCAAGCGTTCAAGAACGAAGTCGGGGTACTGCGCAAAACTCGGCATGTC
AATATATTGCTGTTCATGGGTTACTCAACCAAGCCTCAACTCGCCATAGTTACCCAGTGGTGTGAAGGCA
GCTCACTTTACCATCACCTGCACATAATAGAGACCAAGTTCGAGATGATCAAACTCATTGACATTGCGCG
GCAAACAGCGCAGGGGATGGACTATCTGCATGCAAAGTCTATTATCCATAGAGACCTCAAGTCAAACAAC
ATATTCTTGCACGAGGATCTCACCGTTAAAATTGGAGACTTTGGTCTCGCAACTGTTAAGTCACGGTGGA
GTGGGTCACATCAGTTCGAGCAGCTGTCCGGCAGCATACTGTGGATGGCTCCAGAGGTCATTCGCATGCA
GGATAAGAACCCTTATTCTTTCCAATCCGATGTTTATGCATTTGGCATCGTCCTCTATGAGCTGATGACC
GGACAACTCCCTTACAGCAACATCAACAATCGAGACCAGATCATCTTCATGGTCGGGCGAGGATACCTCA
GCCCCGATCTCTCAAAGGTTCGATCAAATTGCCCTAAAGCGATGAAACGGCTTATGGCGGAGTGTTTGAA
AAAGAAACGCGACGAACGCCCTTTGTTCCCTCAAATCTTGGCATCAATCGAGTTGCTGGCTAGAAGTCTT
CCAAAAATACACAGAAGCGCATCCGAGCCAAGCCTCAATCGGGCAGGATTCCAGACCGAGGATTTCTCTC
TTTATGCCTGCGCATCTCCAAAGACACCCATACAGGCCGGCGGGTACGGCGCCTTTCCTGTGCACTGAGA
GCTCGCTGACTCCGCTAGCGCCGGTCTTAACTGATCACTGACGCGTTGGAATCAGAGAGACTGCCCCTCT
CCCTCTCCCCCCCCTAACGTTACTGGCCGAAGCCGCTTGGAATAAGGCCGGTGTGCGTTTGTCTATATGT
TATTTTCCACCATATTGCCGTCTTTTGGCAATGTGAGGGCCCGGAAACCTGGCCCTGTCTTCTTGACGAG
CATTCCTAGGGGTCTTTCCCCTCTCGCCAAAGGAATGCAAGGTCTGTTGAATGTCGTGAAGGAAGCAGTT
CCTCTGGAAGCTTCTTGAAGACAAACAACGTCTGTAGCGACCCTTTGCAGGCAGCGGAACCCCCCACCTG
GCGACAGGTGCCTCTGCGGCCAAAAGCCACGTGTATAAGATACACCTGCAAAGGCGGCACAACCCCAGTG
CCACGTTGTGAGTTGGATAGTTGTGGAAAGAGTCAAATGGCTCTCCTCAAGCGTATTCAACAAGGGGCTG
AAGGATGCCCAGAAGGTACCCCATTGTATGGGATCTGATCTGGGGCCTCGGTGCACATGCTTTACATGTG
TTTAGTCGAGGTTAAAAAAACGTCTAGGCCCCCCGAACCACGGGGACGTGGTTTTCCTTTGAAAAACACG
ATGATAATATGGCCACAACCATGGTGAGCAAGGGCGAGGAGGATAACATGGCCATCATCAAGGAGTTCAT
GCGCTTCAAGGTGCACATGGAGGGCTCCGTGAACGGCCACGAGTTCGAGATCGAGGGCGAGGGCGAGGGC
CGCCCCTACGAGGGCACCCAGACCGCCAAGCTGAAGGTGACCAAGGGTGGCCCCCTGCCCTTCGCCTGGG
ACATCCTGTCCCCTCAGTTCATGTACGGCTCCAAGGCCTACGTGAAGCACCCCGCCGACATCCCCGACTA
CTTGAAGCTGTCCTTCCCCGAGGGCTTCAAGTGGGAGCGCGTGATGAACTTCGAGGACGGCGGCGTGGTG
ACCGTGACCCAGGACTCCTCCCTGCAGGACGGCGAGTTCATCTACAAGGTGAAGCTGCGCGGCACCAACT
TCCCCTCCGACGGCCCCGTAATGCAGAAGAAGACCATGGGCTGGGAGGCCTCCTCCGAGCGGATGTACCC
CGAGGACGGCGCCCTGAAGGGCGAGATCAAGCAGAGGCTGAAGCTGAAGGACGGCGGCCACTACGACGCT
GAGGTCAAGACCACCTACAAGGCCAAGAAGCCCGTGCAGCTGCCCGGCGCCTACAACGTCAACATCAAGT
TGGACATCACCTCCCACAACGAGGACTATACCATCGTGGAACAGTACGAACGCGCCGAGGGCCGCCACTC
CACCGGCGGCAGCGGAGCTACTAACTTCAGCCTGCTGAAGCAGGCTGGAGACGTGGAGGAGAACCCTGGA
CCTACCGAGTACAAGCCCACGGTGCGCCTCGCCACCCGCGACGACGTCCCCAGGGCCGTACGCACCCTCG
CCGCCGCGTTCGCCGACTACCCCGCCACGCGCCACACCGTCGATCCGGACCGCCACATCGAGCGGGTCAC
CGAGCTGCAAGAACTCTTCCTCACGCGCGTCGGGCTCGACATCGGCAAGGTGTGGGTCGCGGACGACGGC
GCCGCGGTGGCGGTCTGGACCACGCCGGAGAGCGTCGAAGCGGGGGCGGTGTTCGCCGAGATCGGCCCGC
GCATGGCCGAGTTGAGCGGTTCCCGGCTGGCCGCGCAGCAACAGATGGAAGGCCTCCTGGCGCCGCACCG
GCCCAAGGAGCCCGCGTGGTTCCTGGCCACCGTCGGCGTCTCGCCCGACCACCAAGGAAAGGGATTGGGA
TCAGCAGTTGTTCTCCCTGGAGTCGAGGCAGCTGAACGGGCTGGCGTCCCTGCTTTTCTCGAAACCTCTG
CTCCTCGCAATCTCCCCTTTTATGAGCGCCTTGGATTTACTGTCACCGCCGACGTCGAGGTGCCCGAAGG
ACCGCGCACCTGGTGCATGACCCGCAAGTAATAGGATCATAATCAGCCATACCACATTTGTAGAGGTTTT
ACTTGCTTTAAAAAACCTCCCACACCTCCCCCTGAACCTGAAACATAAAATGAATGCATTGTTGTTGTTA
ACTTGTTTATTGCAGCTTATAATGGTTACAAATAAAGCAATAGCATCACAAATTTCACAAATAAAGCATT
TTTTTCACTGCATTCTAGTTGTGGTTTGTCCAAACTCATCAATGTATCTTAGGAGATCCCCTTTAGTGAG
GGTTAATTTCGAGCTTGGCGTAATCATGGTCATAGCTGTTTCCTGTGTGAAATTGTTATCCGCTCACAAT
TCCACACAACATACGAGCCGGAAGCATAAAGTGTAAAGCCTGGGGTGCCTAATGAGTGAGCTAACTCACA
TTAATTGCGTTGCGCTCACTGCCCGCTTTCCAGTCGGGAAACCTGTCGTGCCAGCTGCATTAATGAATCG
GCCAACGCGCGGGGAGAGGCGGTTTGCGTATTGGGCGCTCTTCCGCTTCCTCGCTCACTGACTCGCTGCA
CTCGGTCGTTCGGCTGCGGCGAGCGGTATCAGCTCACTCAAAGGCGGTAATACGGTTATCCACAGAATCA
GGGGATAACGCAGGAAAGAACATGTGAGCAAAAGGCCAGCAAAAGGCCAGGAACCGTAAAAAGGCCGCGT
TGCTGGCGTTTTTCCATAGGCTCCGCCCCCCTGACGAGCATCACAAAAATCGACGCTCAAGTCAGAGGTG
GCGAAACCCGACAGGACTATAAAGATACCAGGCGTTTCCCCCTGGAAGCTCCCTCGTGCGCTCTCCTGTT
CCGACCCTGCCGCTTACCGGATACCTGTCCGCCTTTCTCCCTTCGGGAAGCGTGGCGCTTTCTCATAGCT
CACGCTGTAGGTATCTCAGTTCGGTGTAGGTCGTTCGCTCCAAGCTGGGCTGTGTGCACGAACCCCCCGT
TCAGCCCGACCGCTGCGCCTTATCCGGTAACTATCGTCTTGAGTCCAACCCGGTAAGACACGACTTATCG
CCACTGGCAGCAGCCACTGGTAACAGGATTAGCAGAGCGAGGTATGTAGGCGGTGCTACAGAGTTCTTGA
AGTGGTGGCCTAACTACGGCTACACTAGAAGAACAGTATTTGGTATCTGCGCTCTGCTGAAGCCAGTTAC
CTTCGGAAAAAGAGTTGGTAGCTCTTGATCCGGCAAACAAACCACCGCTGGTAGCGGTGGTTTTTTTGTT
TGCAAGCAGCAGATTACGCGCAGAAAAAAAGGATCTCAAGAAGATCCTTTGATCTTTTCTACGGGGTCTG
ACGCTCAGTGGAACGAAAACTCACGTTAAGGGATTTTGGTCATGAGATTATCAAAAAGGATCTTCACCTA
GATCCTTTTAAATTAAAAATGAAGTTTTAAATCAATCTAAAGTATATATGAGTAAACTTGGTCTGACAGT
TACCAATGCTTAATCAGTGAGGCACCTATCTCAGCGATCTGTCTATTTCGTTCATCCATAGTTGCCTGAC
TCCCCGTCATGTAGATAACTACGATACGGGAGGGCTTACCATCTGGCCCCAGTGCTGCAATGATACCGCG
AGACCCACGCTCACCGGCTCCAGATTTATCAGCAATAAACCAGCCAGCCGGAAGGGCCGAGCGCAGAAGT
GGTCCTGCAACTTTATCCGCCTCCATCCAGTCTATTAATTGTTGTCGGGAAGCTAGAGTAAGTAGTTCGC
CAGTTAATAGTTTGCGCAACGTTGTTGCCATTGCTACAGGCATCGTGGTGTCACGCTCGTCGTTTGGTAT
GGCTTCATTCAGCTCCGGTTCCCAACGATCAAGGCGAGTTACATGATCCCCCATGTTGTGCAAAAAAGCG
GTTAGCTCCTTCGGTCCTCCGATCGTTGTCAGAAGTAAGTTGGCCGCAGTGTTATCACTCATGGTTATGG
CAGCACTGCATAATTCTCTTACTGTCATGCCATCCGTAAGATGCTTTTCTGTGACTGGTGAGTACTCAAC
CAAGTCATTCTGAGAATAGTGTATGCGGCGACCGAGTTGCTCTTGCCCGGCGTCAATACGGGATAATACC
GCGCCACATAGCAGAACTTTAAAAGTGCTCATCATTGGAAAACGTTCTTCGGGGCGAAAACTCTCAAGGA
TCTTACCGCTGTTGAGATCCAGTTCGATGTAACCCACTCGTGCACCCAACTGATCTTCAGCATCTTTTAC
TTTCACCAGCGTTTCTGGGTGAACAAAAACAGGAAGGCAAAATGCCGCAAAAAAGGGAATAAGGGCGACA
CGGAAATGTTGAATACTCATACTCTTCCTTTTTCAATATTATTGAAGCATTTATCAGGGTTATTGTCTCA
TGAGCGGATACATATTTGAATGTATTTAGAAAAATAAACAAATAGGGGTTCCGCGCACATTTCCCCGAAA
AGTGCCACCTAAATTGTAAGCGTTAATATTTTGTTAAAATTCGCGTTAAATTTTTGTTAAATCAGCTCAT
TTTTTAACCAATAGGCCGAAATCGGCAAAATCCCTTATAAATCAAAAGAATAGACCGAGATAGGGT
[37 nt withheld, positions 8187-8223]
AAAGAACGTGGACTCCAACGTCAAAGG
[49 nt withheld, positions 8251-8299]
T
[91 nt withheld, positions 8301-8391]
G
[124 nt withheld, positions 8393-8516]
CCCATTCGCCATTCAGGCTGCGCAACTGTTGGGAAGGGCGATCGGTGCGGGCCTCTTCGCTATTACGCCA
GCTGGCGAAAGGGGGATGTGCTGCAAGGCGATTAAGTTGGGTAACGCCAGGGTTTT
