Features (pLannotate 1.2.2; 21 found; start..end, strand, type, name):
     39..57      +  promoter       T7 promoter: promoter for bacteriophage T7 RNA polymerase
    346..412     -  ncRNA          twister-P3 (fragment): Accession: RF03154 - type-P3 twister ribozyme
    564..580     +  CDS            3xFLAG (fragment): three tandem FLAG® epitope tags
    624..956     +  CDS            CAPSD_BPGA (fragment): Experimental evidence at protein level: Swiss-Prot protein existence level 1. Acts as a translational repressor of viral replicase synthesis late in infection. This latter function is the result of capsid protein interaction with an RNA hairpin which contains the replicase ribosome-binding site. From Enterobacteria phage GA (Bacteriophage GA).
    957..1307    +  CDS            CAPSD_BPMS2 (fragment): Experimental evidence at protein level: Swiss-Prot protein existence level 1. Acts as a translational repressor of viral replicase synthesis late in infection. This latter function is the result of capsid protein interaction with an RNA hairpin which contains the replicase ribosome-binding site. From Escherichia phage MS2 (Bacteriophage MS2).
   1371..3635    +  CDS            BRAF: BRAF_HUMAN - Also known as BRAF1, RAFB1. Experimental evidence at protein level: Swiss-Prot protein existence level 1. Protein kinase involved in the transduction of mitogenic signals from the cell membrane to the nucleus (Probable). Phosphorylates MAP2K1, and thereby activates the MAP kinase signal transduction pathway (PubMed:21441910, PubMed:29433126). May play a role in the postsynaptic responses of hippocampal neurons (PubMed:1508179). From Homo sapiens (Human).
   3815..4277    +  misc_feature   IRES: internal ribosome entry site (IRES) of the encephalomyocarditis virus (EMCV)
   4291..4980    +  CDS            mCherry: mCherry is a basic (constitutively fluorescent) red fluorescent protein published in 2004, derived from Discosoma sp.. It is reported to be a very rapidly-maturing monomer with low acid sensitivity.
   5044..5628    +  CDS            pac: PUAC_STRAD - Protein predicted: Swiss-Prot protein existence level 4. Detoxification of puromycin. From Streptomyces alboniger.
   5635..5718    +  CDS            large T antigen (fragment): large T antigen from SV40 (simian virus 40)
   5740..5861    +  polyA_signal   SV40 poly(A) signal: SV40 polyadenylation signal
   5870..5888    -  promoter       T3 promoter: promoter for bacteriophage T3 RNA polymerase
   5933..5949    -  protein_bind   lac operator: The lac repressor binds to the lac operator to inhibit transcription in E. coli. This inhibition can be relieved by adding lactose or isopropyl-β-D-thiogalactopyranoside (IPTG). lac repressor encoded by lacI
   5957..5987    -  promoter       lac promoter: promoter for the E. coli lac operon
   6002..6023    -  protein_bind   CAP binding site: CAP binding activates transcription in the presence of cAMP. E. coli catabolite activator protein
   6036..6128    -  CDS            lacI (fragment): lac repressor; lacI; The lac repressor binds to the lac operator to inhibit transcription in E. coli. This inhibition can be relieved by adding lactose or isopropyl-β-D-thiogalactopyranoside (IPTG).
   6311..6899    -  rep_origin     ori: high-copy-number ColE1/pMB1/pBR322/pUC origin of replication
   7070..7930    -  CDS            AmpR: β-lactamase; bla; confers resistance to ampicillin, carbenicillin, and related antibiotics
   7931..8035    -  promoter       AmpR promoter: bla
   8088..8516    -  rep_origin     f1 ori (sequence partly withheld): f1 bacteriophage origin of replication; arrow indicates direction of (+) strand synthesis
   8521..36      -  CDS            lacZα (fragment) (across the origin): LacZα fragment of β-galactosidase; lacZ fragment
>Addgene plasmid #226163 | (attB) tdMCP-tagged BRaf with MS2-circRNA Sequencing Result | analyzer sequence | sequence record 451903
CCCAGTCACGACGTTGTAAAACGACGGCCAGTGAATTGTAATACGACTCACTATAGGGCGAATTGGGTAC
CGGGCCCCCCCGCATGCACTAGTAAAAAAAGCGGACCGAAGTCCGCTCTAGAGCGTGGACTGTACCCTCC
ACTTTTATCCGGGCTTGGGACCGGCATTGGCAGTGTTCTACAGTCCACGCCGACCGCGGCCACGGCTCTG
ATGCGTCTGGATTACGACTCGTCGTCACTAGATGTACATATTTTTGAATTCGCGTGTACAACGTCCGGAG
CCCACACTCTACTCGACACGTACCCTGATGGTGTACGTGGACCCGACCGTCTCCGGACGTGCGGCCGCAC
TCGGCATCGTTAGGCGGTTTCCCGCCCCCTCCCATTTTATCCGGGCTTGGGACCGGCGAGTGCGGCCCGT
CGACCCGGCTTGTCGACGACGGCGGTCTCCGTCGTCAGGATCATCCGCCGCGGCTTGAGCGGACTCTAGC
GTTTAAACTTAAGCTTGCCGCCACCATGGATTATAAAGATCACGACGGTGACTATAAGGATCACGATATT
GACTACAAGGATGACGACGACAAAGGTTCAGGAAGCGGTTCTGGAGCCTCCAATTTTACTCAGTTCGTCT
TGGTGGATAACGGCGGTACGGGGGACGTTACGGTCGCTCCCTCCAATTTTGCCAACGGAATAGCCGAGTG
GATTTCCAGTAATTCCAGGTCACAAGCGTATAAAGTAACGTGTTCCGTCAGACAAAGCTCCGCCCAAAAT
CGAAAGTATACCATCAAAGTAGAAGTTCCAAAGGGTGCGTGGAGATCTTATCTGAACATGGAACTCACTA
TTCCCATCTTCGCCACCAACTCCGACTGTGAACTTATCGTTAAGGCAATGCAAGGTCTGCTGAAAGATGG
AAACCCTATCCCTAGCGCCATCGCCGCAAACTCCGGCATCTATGCCATGGCTTCAAACTTCACCCAGTTT
GTGCTTGTAGACAATGGTGGCACGGGCGACGTGACAGTGGCACCTTCCAACTTTGCTAACGGCATTGCAG
AATGGATTAGTTCTAATTCCCGCTCCCAGGCTTATAAAGTTACGTGTAGTGTTCGCCAGTCAAGCGCACA
AAACCGAAAGTACACCATAAAGGTTGAAGTCCCCAAGGGAGCCTGGCGATCATACCTTAACATGGAGCTT
ACTATTCCGATCTTCGCTACCAATTCAGATTGTGAATTGATTGTCAAAGCTATGCAAGGCCTGCTCAAGG
ATGGTAACCCGATACCTAGCGCTATCGCCGCCAATTCAGGCATTTATGGCAGTGGAGGTTCCGGATCCGG
ATCTGGTGGCGCTGCGCTGAGCGGTGGAGGTGGAGGCGGTGCAGAACCCGGGCAAGCATTGTTCAATGGG
GATATGGAACCTGAAGCTGGCGCAGGAGCCGGAGCCGCGGCCTCTTCGGCTGCCGATCCTGCTATTCCTG
AGGAGGTGTGGAACATCAAACAGATGATTAAACTGACGCAAGAGCATATTGAAGCCCTGCTTGATAAGTT
CGGGGGCGAGCATAACCCCCCCAGCATTTATCTGGAGGCATATGAGGAATATACGTCTAAACTCGACGCC
CTTCAACAGCGGGAACAGCAGCTCCTTGAAAGCTTGGGCAATGGGACGGATTTCTCAGTTAGTTCCAGTG
CCAGTATGGATACAGTGACCTCATCATCCAGTTCCTCCCTGTCTGTCCTGCCTTCTTCTCTCTCTGTTTT
CCAAAACCCGACTGATGTAGCAAGGTCTAATCCTAAAAGCCCACAAAAGCCGATTGTTCGGGTATTCCTG
CCAAACAAACAAAGAACAGTTGTCCCAGCGCGATGCGGCGTCACTGTTCGAGATAGTCTCAAAAAAGCAC
TGATGATGCGGGGATTGATTCCCGAATGCTGCGCAGTTTACCGGATTCAGGATGGGGAGAAAAAACCAAT
AGGTTGGGACACGGATATAAGTTGGCTTACAGGGGAGGAGCTTCACGTTGAGGTTCTGGAGAATGTTCCC
TTGACAACACATAATTTTGTCAGAAAGACGTTCTTCACTTTGGCTTTCTGTGACTTTTGTAGAAAGCTGC
TCTTCCAGGGCTTTCGATGTCTGACCTGCGGGTATAAATTCCACCAGCGGTGCTCCACAGAGGTACCTTT
GATGTGTGTCAACTATGATCAACTTGACCTTCTTTTCGTCAGTAAGTTCTTTGAACACCATCCGATCCCT
CAGGAGGAAGCCTCCCTTGCCGAGACTGCCTTGACCAGTGGCTCCTCTCCTTCTGCACCTGCATCCGACA
GTATAGGCCCGCAAATATTGACCTCACCGAGCCCCAGTAAATCTATTCCGATCCCGCAGCCCTTTCGCCC
TGCGGACGAAGATCATAGGAATCAGTTTGGACAGCGCGACAGATCCTCCAGTGCGCCGAACGTACACATA
AATACAATTGAACCTGTTAATATAGACGATTTGATTCGCGACCAAGGGTTTAGGGGTGACGGAGGGTCAA
CCACCGGTTTGTCTGCTACTCCACCAGCTTCTCTGCCAGGGTCTCTCACAAATGTTAAAGCATTGCAAAA
ATCCCCTGGACCTCAACGAGAAAGGAAGAGCAGCTCATCTAGCGAGGACCGCAACAGAATGAAGACTCTC
GGTAGAAGAGACTCGAGTGACGACTGGGAAATACCAGACGGTCAAATCACGGTCGGTCAGCGGATCGGAT
CAGGCTCCTTCGGGACTGTATATAAAGGTAAATGGCACGGCGACGTTGCGGTCAAAATGCTGAACGTTAC
AGCACCAACCCCCCAACAGCTTCAAGCGTTCAAGAACGAAGTCGGGGTACTGCGCAAAACTCGGCATGTC
AATATATTGCTGTTCATGGGTTACTCAACCAAGCCTCAACTCGCCATAGTTACCCAGTGGTGTGAAGGCA
GCTCACTTTACCATCACCTGCACATAATAGAGACCAAGTTCGAGATGATCAAACTCATTGACATTGCGCG
GCAAACAGCGCAGGGGATGGACTATCTGCATGCAAAGTCTATTATCCATAGAGACCTCAAGTCAAACAAC
ATATTCTTGCACGAGGATCTCACCGTTAAAATTGGAGACTTTGGTCTCGCAACTGTTAAGTCACGGTGGA
GTGGGTCACATCAGTTCGAGCAGCTGTCCGGCAGCATACTGTGGATGGCTCCAGAGGTCATTCGCATGCA
GGATAAGAACCCTTATTCTTTCCAATCCGATGTTTATGCATTTGGCATCGTCCTCTATGAGCTGATGACC
GGACAACTCCCTTACAGCAACATCAACAATCGAGACCAGATCATCTTCATGGTCGGGCGAGGATACCTCA
GCCCCGATCTCTCAAAGGTTCGATCAAATTGCCCTAAAGCGATGAAACGGCTTATGGCGGAGTGTTTGAA
AAAGAAACGCGACGAACGCCCTTTGTTCCCTCAAATCTTGGCATCAATCGAGTTGCTGGCTAGAAGTCTT
CCAAAAATACACAGAAGCGCATCCGAGCCAAGCCTCAATCGGGCAGGATTCCAGACCGAGGATTTCTCTC
TTTATGCCTGCGCATCTCCAAAGACACCCATACAGGCCGGCGGGTACGGCGCCTTTCCTGTGCACTGAGA
GCTCGCTGACTCCGCTAGCGCCGGTCTTAACTGATCACTGACGCGTTGGAATCAGAGAGACTGCCCCTCT
CCCTCTCCCCCCCCTAACGTTACTGGCCGAAGCCGCTTGGAATAAGGCCGGTGTGCGTTTGTCTATATGT
TATTTTCCACCATATTGCCGTCTTTTGGCAATGTGAGGGCCCGGAAACCTGGCCCTGTCTTCTTGACGAG
CATTCCTAGGGGTCTTTCCCCTCTCGCCAAAGGAATGCAAGGTCTGTTGAATGTCGTGAAGGAAGCAGTT
CCTCTGGAAGCTTCTTGAAGACAAACAACGTCTGTAGCGACCCTTTGCAGGCAGCGGAACCCCCCACCTG
GCGACAGGTGCCTCTGCGGCCAAAAGCCACGTGTATAAGATACACCTGCAAAGGCGGCACAACCCCAGTG
CCACGTTGTGAGTTGGATAGTTGTGGAAAGAGTCAAATGGCTCTCCTCAAGCGTATTCAACAAGGGGCTG
AAGGATGCCCAGAAGGTACCCCATTGTATGGGATCTGATCTGGGGCCTCGGTGCACATGCTTTACATGTG
TTTAGTCGAGGTTAAAAAAACGTCTAGGCCCCCCGAACCACGGGGACGTGGTTTTCCTTTGAAAAACACG
ATGATAATATGGCCACAACCATGGTGAGCAAGGGCGAGGAGGATAACATGGCCATCATCAAGGAGTTCAT
GCGCTTCAAGGTGCACATGGAGGGCTCCGTGAACGGCCACGAGTTCGAGATCGAGGGCGAGGGCGAGGGC
CGCCCCTACGAGGGCACCCAGACCGCCAAGCTGAAGGTGACCAAGGGTGGCCCCCTGCCCTTCGCCTGGG
ACATCCTGTCCCCTCAGTTCATGTACGGCTCCAAGGCCTACGTGAAGCACCCCGCCGACATCCCCGACTA
CTTGAAGCTGTCCTTCCCCGAGGGCTTCAAGTGGGAGCGCGTGATGAACTTCGAGGACGGCGGCGTGGTG
ACCGTGACCCAGGACTCCTCCCTGCAGGACGGCGAGTTCATCTACAAGGTGAAGCTGCGCGGCACCAACT
TCCCCTCCGACGGCCCCGTAATGCAGAAGAAGACCATGGGCTGGGAGGCCTCCTCCGAGCGGATGTACCC
CGAGGACGGCGCCCTGAAGGGCGAGATCAAGCAGAGGCTGAAGCTGAAGGACGGCGGCCACTACGACGCT
GAGGTCAAGACCACCTACAAGGCCAAGAAGCCCGTGCAGCTGCCCGGCGCCTACAACGTCAACATCAAGT
TGGACATCACCTCCCACAACGAGGACTATACCATCGTGGAACAGTACGAACGCGCCGAGGGCCGCCACTC
CACCGGCGGCAGCGGAGCTACTAACTTCAGCCTGCTGAAGCAGGCTGGAGACGTGGAGGAGAACCCTGGA
CCTACCGAGTACAAGCCCACGGTGCGCCTCGCCACCCGCGACGACGTCCCCAGGGCCGTACGCACCCTCG
CCGCCGCGTTCGCCGACTACCCCGCCACGCGCCACACCGTCGATCCGGACCGCCACATCGAGCGGGTCAC
CGAGCTGCAAGAACTCTTCCTCACGCGCGTCGGGCTCGACATCGGCAAGGTGTGGGTCGCGGACGACGGC
GCCGCGGTGGCGGTCTGGACCACGCCGGAGAGCGTCGAAGCGGGGGCGGTGTTCGCCGAGATCGGCCCGC
GCATGGCCGAGTTGAGCGGTTCCCGGCTGGCCGCGCAGCAACAGATGGAAGGCCTCCTGGCGCCGCACCG
GCCCAAGGAGCCCGCGTGGTTCCTGGCCACCGTCGGCGTCTCGCCCGACCACCAAGGAAAGGGATTGGGA
TCAGCAGTTGTTCTCCCTGGAGTCGAGGCAGCTGAACGGGCTGGCGTCCCTGCTTTTCTCGAAACCTCTG
CTCCTCGCAATCTCCCCTTTTATGAGCGCCTTGGATTTACTGTCACCGCCGACGTCGAGGTGCCCGAAGG
ACCGCGCACCTGGTGCATGACCCGCAAGTAATAGGATCATAATCAGCCATACCACATTTGTAGAGGTTTT
ACTTGCTTTAAAAAACCTCCCACACCTCCCCCTGAACCTGAAACATAAAATGAATGCATTGTTGTTGTTA
ACTTGTTTATTGCAGCTTATAATGGTTACAAATAAAGCAATAGCATCACAAATTTCACAAATAAAGCATT
TTTTTCACTGCATTCTAGTTGTGGTTTGTCCAAACTCATCAATGTATCTTAGGAGATCCCCTTTAGTGAG
GGTTAATTTCGAGCTTGGCGTAATCATGGTCATAGCTGTTTCCTGTGTGAAATTGTTATCCGCTCACAAT
TCCACACAACATACGAGCCGGAAGCATAAAGTGTAAAGCCTGGGGTGCCTAATGAGTGAGCTAACTCACA
TTAATTGCGTTGCGCTCACTGCCCGCTTTCCAGTCGGGAAACCTGTCGTGCCAGCTGCATTAATGAATCG
GCCAACGCGCGGGGAGAGGCGGTTTGCGTATTGGGCGCTCTTCCGCTTCCTCGCTCACTGACTCGCTGCA
CTCGGTCGTTCGGCTGCGGCGAGCGGTATCAGCTCACTCAAAGGCGGTAATACGGTTATCCACAGAATCA
GGGGATAACGCAGGAAAGAACATGTGAGCAAAAGGCCAGCAAAAGGCCAGGAACCGTAAAAAGGCCGCGT
TGCTGGCGTTTTTCCATAGGCTCCGCCCCCCTGACGAGCATCACAAAAATCGACGCTCAAGTCAGAGGTG
GCGAAACCCGACAGGACTATAAAGATACCAGGCGTTTCCCCCTGGAAGCTCCCTCGTGCGCTCTCCTGTT
CCGACCCTGCCGCTTACCGGATACCTGTCCGCCTTTCTCCCTTCGGGAAGCGTGGCGCTTTCTCATAGCT
CACGCTGTAGGTATCTCAGTTCGGTGTAGGTCGTTCGCTCCAAGCTGGGCTGTGTGCACGAACCCCCCGT
TCAGCCCGACCGCTGCGCCTTATCCGGTAACTATCGTCTTGAGTCCAACCCGGTAAGACACGACTTATCG
CCACTGGCAGCAGCCACTGGTAACAGGATTAGCAGAGCGAGGTATGTAGGCGGTGCTACAGAGTTCTTGA
AGTGGTGGCCTAACTACGGCTACACTAGAAGAACAGTATTTGGTATCTGCGCTCTGCTGAAGCCAGTTAC
CTTCGGAAAAAGAGTTGGTAGCTCTTGATCCGGCAAACAAACCACCGCTGGTAGCGGTGGTTTTTTTGTT
TGCAAGCAGCAGATTACGCGCAGAAAAAAAGGATCTCAAGAAGATCCTTTGATCTTTTCTACGGGGTCTG
ACGCTCAGTGGAACGAAAACTCACGTTAAGGGATTTTGGTCATGAGATTATCAAAAAGGATCTTCACCTA
GATCCTTTTAAATTAAAAATGAAGTTTTAAATCAATCTAAAGTATATATGAGTAAACTTGGTCTGACAGT
TACCAATGCTTAATCAGTGAGGCACCTATCTCAGCGATCTGTCTATTTCGTTCATCCATAGTTGCCTGAC
TCCCCGTCATGTAGATAACTACGATACGGGAGGGCTTACCATCTGGCCCCAGTGCTGCAATGATACCGCG
AGACCCACGCTCACCGGCTCCAGATTTATCAGCAATAAACCAGCCAGCCGGAAGGGCCGAGCGCAGAAGT
GGTCCTGCAACTTTATCCGCCTCCATCCAGTCTATTAATTGTTGTCGGGAAGCTAGAGTAAGTAGTTCGC
CAGTTAATAGTTTGCGCAACGTTGTTGCCATTGCTACAGGCATCGTGGTGTCACGCTCGTCGTTTGGTAT
GGCTTCATTCAGCTCCGGTTCCCAACGATCAAGGCGAGTTACATGATCCCCCATGTTGTGCAAAAAAGCG
GTTAGCTCCTTCGGTCCTCCGATCGTTGTCAGAAGTAAGTTGGCCGCAGTGTTATCACTCATGGTTATGG
CAGCACTGCATAATTCTCTTACTGTCATGCCATCCGTAAGATGCTTTTCTGTGACTGGTGAGTACTCAAC
CAAGTCATTCTGAGAATAGTGTATGCGGCGACCGAGTTGCTCTTGCCCGGCGTCAATACGGGATAATACC
GCGCCACATAGCAGAACTTTAAAAGTGCTCATCATTGGAAAACGTTCTTCGGGGCGAAAACTCTCAAGGA
TCTTACCGCTGTTGAGATCCAGTTCGATGTAACCCACTCGTGCACCCAACTGATCTTCAGCATCTTTTAC
TTTCACCAGCGTTTCTGGGTGAACAAAAACAGGAAGGCAAAATGCCGCAAAAAAGGGAATAAGGGCGACA
CGGAAATGTTGAATACTCATACTCTTCCTTTTTCAATATTATTGAAGCATTTATCAGGGTTATTGTCTCA
TGAGCGGATACATATTTGAATGTATTTAGAAAAATAAACAAATAGGGGTTCCGCGCACATTTCCCCGAAA
AGTGCCACCTAAATTGTAAGCGTTAATATTTTGTTAAAATTCGCGTTAAATTTTTGTTAAATCAGCTCAT
TTTTTAACCAATAGGCCGAAATCGGCAAAATCCCTTATAAATCAAAAGAATAGACCGAGATAGGGT
[37 nt withheld, positions 8187-8223]
AAAGAACGTGGACTCCAACGTCAAAGG
[49 nt withheld, positions 8251-8299]
T
[91 nt withheld, positions 8301-8391]
G
[124 nt withheld, positions 8393-8516]
CCCATTCGCCATTCAGGCTGCGCAACTGTTGGGAAGGGCGATCGGTGCGGGCCTCTTCGCTATTACGCCA
GCTGGCGAAAGGGGGATGTGCTGCAAGGCGATTAAGTTGGGTAACGCCAGGGTTTT
